Addgene plasmid #62353: PLEXIN A2 (m1)
Purpose: Riboprobe for in vitro transcription of Plexin A2 (m1)
Depositing lab: Christiana Ruhrberg. Depositing organization: University College London.
Backbone
  Vector backbone: pCRII
  Vector type: Bacterial Expression
Growth in bacteria
  Bacterial resistance: Ampicillin, 100 μg/mL
  Growth temperature: 37°C
  Growth strain: DH5alpha
  Copy number: High Copy
Gene/Insert
  Gene/Insert name: Plexin A2
  Species: M. musculus (mouse)
  Insert size (bp): 563
  Mutation: bp 2430-3064 of Genbank ref NM_008882.2
  Entrez Gene: Plxna2 (a.k.a. 2810428A13Rik, AA589422, AW457381, OCT, PlexA2, Plxn2, mKIAA0463)
  Cloning method: Restriction Enzyme; 5′ cloning site NotI (not destroyed); 3′ cloning site SacI (not destroyed)
  Sequencing primers: 5′ T7; 3′ SP6
Terms and licenses: Academic/Nonprofit Terms; Industry Terms: Not Available to Industry
Depositor comments: For antisense RNA transcription, use NotI and SP6
How to cite: PLEXIN A2 (m1) was a gift from Christiana Ruhrberg (Addgene plasmid # 62353 ; http://n2t.net/addgene:62353 ; RRID:Addgene_62353)
