[The description below was written by a language model from this plasmid's Addgene catalogue record.]
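Description:
PLEXIN A2 (m1) is a riboprobe template plasmid built on the pCRII backbone, a small high-copy bacterial cloning vector in which the cloning site is flanked by opposing bacteriophage promoters. The record classes it as a bacterial expression vector, but its stated purpose is in vitro transcription rather than protein production. It is propagated in E. coli under ampicillin selection. No feature table accompanies the entry, so other backbone elements such as the replication origin or any additional markers are not documented here.

The insert is a fragment of mouse Plexin A2 (Plxna2), which encodes a member of the plexin family of semaphorin receptors. It is described as corresponding to bases 2430–3064 of the mouse reference transcript and was cloned between NotI and SacI sites, both of which remain intact. The listed insert size of 563 bp is somewhat shorter than the span implied by those coordinates, and the record does not explain this difference. T7 and SP6 are listed as the 5′ and 3′ sequencing primers, consistent with these promoters sitting on either side of the fragment so that either strand can be transcribed. According to the depositor's note, antisense RNA is made by linearising the plasmid with NotI and transcribing with SP6 polymerase, which gives a run-off transcript complementary to the Plxna2 mRNA.

Labelled antisense probes of this kind are typically used for in situ hybridisation to map a gene's expression in tissue sections or whole-mount embryos, although the record does not name a specific application beyond riboprobe synthesis.
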