>Addgene plasmid #62353 | PLEXIN A2 (m1) | addgene partial sequence | sequence record 104307 | M13pUC-Fwd 5'-CCCAGTCACGACGTTGTAAAACG-3'
GTAATACGACTCACTATAGGGCGAATTGGGCCCTCTAGATGCATGCTCGAGCGGCCGCCAGTGTGATGGA
TATCTGCAGAATTCGGCTTGGGAATCTGACTGAGGTGGAGGGACAGGTATCTGGGAGTCAAGTCATCTGC
ATCTCACCTGGACCCAAGGATGTCCCTGTCATCCCTCTGGATCAAGACTGGTTTGGCCTAGAGCTGCAGC
TGAGATCCAAAGAGACAGGAAAGATCTTTGTCAGCACCGAATTCAAGTTCTATAACTGCAGTGCCCACCA
ACTGTGCCTGTCCTGTGTTAACAGCGCCTTCCGCTGCCATTGGTGCAAGTACCGTAACCTCTGCACACAT
GACCCCACTACCTGTTCCTTCCAGGAAGGCAGGATCAATGTTTCAGAGGACTGTCCCCAGCTCGTGCCCA
CGGAGGAGATTCTGATCCCAGTTGGGGAAGTAAAACCAATCACCCTTAAGGCCCGAAACCTGCCCCAGCC
CCAGTCTGGCCAGCGAGGCTACGAGTGTGTGCTCAGCATTCAAGGGGCTGTCCACCGGGTCCCTGCCCTG
CGTTTCAACAGTTCCAGTGTGCAGTGCCAAAACAGCTCGTACCAGTATGATGGGATGGACATCAGCAACC
TAGCAGTGGACTTTGCTGTAGTATGGAATGGCAACTTCATTATTGACAACCCTCAGGACCTGAAAGTACA
TCTCTACAAGTGTGCAGCCCAGAAGCCGAATTCCAGCACACTGGCGGCCGTTACTAGTGGATCCGAGCTC
GGTACCAAGCTTGATGCATAGCTTGAGTATTCTATAGTGTCACCTAAATAGCTTGGCGTAATCATGGTCA
TAGCTGTTTCCTGTGTGAAATTGTTATCCGCTCACAATTCCACACAACATACGAGCCGGAAGCATAAAGT
GTAAAGCCTGGGGTGCCTAATGAGTGAGCTAACTCACATTAATTGCGTTGCGCTCACTGCCCGCTTTCCA
GTCGGGAAACCTGTCGTGCCAGCTGCATTAATGAATCGGCCAACGCGCGGGGAGAGGCGGTTTGCGTATT
GGGCGCTCTTCCGCTTCCTCGCTCACTGA
