>Addgene plasmid #62353 | PLEXIN A2 (m1) | addgene partial sequence | sequence record 104308 | M13pUC-Rev 5'-AGCGGATAACAATTTCACACAGG-3'
TGACCATGATTACGCCAAGCTATTTAGGTGACACTATAGAATACTCAAGCTATGCATCAAGCTTGGTACC
GAGCTCGGATCCACTAGTAACGGCCGCCAGTGTGCTGGAATTCGGCTTCTGGGCTGCACACTTGTAGAGA
TGTACTTTCAGGTCCTGAGGGTTGTCAATAATGAAGTTGCCATTCCATACTACAGCAAAGTCCACTGCTA
GGTTGCTGATGTCCATCCCATCATACTGGTACGAGCTGTTTTGGCACTGCACACTGGAACTGTTGAAACG
CAGGGCAGGGACCCGGTGGACAGCCCCTTGAATGCTGAGCACACACTCGTAGCCTCGCTGGCCAGACTGG
GGCTGGGGCAGGTTTCGGGCCTTAAGGGTGATTGGTTTTACTTCCCCAACTGGGATCAGAATCTCCTCCG
TGGGCACGAGCTGGGGACAGTCCTCTGAAACATTGATCCTGCCTTCCTGGAAGGAACAGGTAGTGGGGTC
ATGTGTGCAGAGGTTACGGTACTTGCACCAATGGCAGCGGAAGGCGCTGTTAACACAGGACAGGCACAGT
TGGTGGGCACTGCAGTTATAGAACTTGAATTCGGTGCTGACAAAGATCTTTCCTGTCTCTTTGGATCTCA
GCTGCAGCTCTAGGCCAAACCAGTCTTGATCCAGAGGGATGACAGGGACATCCTTGGGTCCAGGTGAGAT
GCAGATGACTTGACTCCCAGATACCTGTCCCTCCACCTCAGTCAGATTCCCAAGCCGAATTCTGCAGATA
TCCATCACACTGGCGGCCGCTCGAGCATGCATCTAGAGGGCCCAATTCGCCCTATAGTGAGTCGTATTAC
AATTCACTGGCCGTCGTTTTACAACGTCGTGACTGGGAAAACCCTGGCGTTACCCAACTTAATCGCCTTG
CAGCACATCCCCCTTTCGCCAGCTGGCGTAATAGCGAAGAGGCCCGCACCGATCGCCCTTCCCAACAGTT
GCGCAGCCTGAATGGCGAATGG
[80 nt withheld, positions 1003-1082]
